Addgene plasmid #75832: MPP7 gRNA (BRDN0001145242)
Purpose: 3rd generation lentiviral gRNA plasmid targeting human MPP7
Depositing lab: John Doench & David Root. Depositing organization: Broad Institute. Publication: Optimized sgRNA design to maximize activity and minimize off-target effects of CRISPR-Cas9. Doench JG, Fusi N, Sullender M, Hegde M, Vaimberg EW, Donovan KF, Smith I, Tothova Z, Wilen C, Orchard R, Virgin HW, Listgarten J, Root DE. Nat Biotechnol. 2016 Jan 18. doi: 10.1038/nbt.3437. PubMed 26780180.
Backbone
  Vector backbone: lentiGuide-Puro
  Backbone manufacturer: Zhang Lab (Addgene plasmid # 52963)
  Vector type: Mammalian Expression, Lentiviral, CRISPR
  Selectable markers: Puromycin
Growth in bacteria
  Bacterial resistance: Ampicillin, 100 μg/mL
  Growth temperature: 37°C
  Growth strain: DH5alpha
  Copy number: High Copy
Gene/Insert
  Gene/Insert name: MPP7 (alt name: MPP7)
  gRNA/shRNA sequence: AGTCAACGGGATACCAGTGG
  Species: H. sapiens (human)
  Entrez Gene: MPP7
  Promoter: hU6
  Cloning method: Unknown
  Sequencing primers: 5′ U6-F; 3′ pS2-R
Terms and licenses: Academic/Nonprofit Terms; Industry Terms: Not Available to Industry
Depositor comments: The gRNA was designed to target a Genbank reference sequence which has since been removed from the database. Note that this plasmid does NOT contain Cas9. It should be used in conjunction with lentiCas9-Blast (Addgene #52962) or otherwise with cell lines already expressing Cas9. Browse the full kinome gRNA library at http://www.addgene.org/pooled-library/broadgpp-human-kinome/ or visit http://www.broadinstitute.org/rnai/public/ for detailed protocols and information.
How to cite: MPP7 gRNA (BRDN0001145242) was a gift from John Doench & David Root (Addgene plasmid # 75832 ; http://n2t.net/addgene:75832 ; RRID:Addgene_75832)
