[The description below was written by a language model from this plasmid's Addgene catalogue record and pLannotate feature annotations shown in this document.]
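Description:
MPP7 gRNA (BRDN0001145242) is a third-generation lentiviral CRISPR guide plasmid built on the lentiGuide-Puro backbone and designed to target the human MPP7 gene. It is propagated in E. coli through a high-copy ColE1/pUC-type origin with ampicillin selection (β-lactamase). The backbone also carries an f1 origin, an SV40 origin and poly(A) signal, and remnants of lac and phage-promoter cloning elements.

The viral cassette begins with an RSV promoter fused to a truncated HIV-1 5' LTR, which drives Tat-independent transcription of the genomic RNA in packaging cells. This is followed by the Ψ packaging signal with a partial gag sequence, the Rev response element for nuclear export, and a cPPT/CTS. The cassette ends in a self-inactivating ΔU3 3' LTR.

Within this unit, a human U6 RNA polymerase III promoter expresses the MPP7-specific spacer joined to the Streptococcus pyogenes Cas9 guide RNA scaffold. A separate EF-1α promoter, comprising the core promoter plus intron A, drives puromycin N-acetyltransferase so that transduced mammalian cells can be selected with puromycin. A WPRE downstream of this gene enhances transcript expression.

The plasmid does not encode Cas9, so it must be paired with a separate Cas9 vector or used in cells that already express Cas9. It is an individual clone from a human kinome guide collection associated with work on optimised sgRNA design, and it is intended for knockout of MPP7. The depositors note that the guide was designed against a GenBank reference sequence that has since been withdrawn, so its match to current MPP7 annotations may need checking.
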