Features (pLannotate 1.2.2; 29 found; start..end, strand, type, name):
     14..80      +  CDS            small t antigen (fragment): SV40 (simian virus 40) small t antigen
    106..317     +  promoter       EF-1α core promoter: core promoter for human elongation factor EF-1α
    318..1256    +  intron         EF-1α intron A: intron upstream of the start codon of human EF-1α
   1278..1877    +  CDS            PuroR (fragment): puromycin N-acetyltransferase; pac from Streptomyces; confers resistance to puromycin
   1893..2481    +  misc_feature   WPRE: woodchuck hepatitis virus posttranscriptional regulatory element
   2532..2551    +  misc_feature   cPPT/CTS (fragment): central polypurine tract and central termination sequence of HIV-1
   2553..2786    +  LTR            3' LTR (ΔU3): self-inactivating 3' long terminal repeat (LTR) from HIV-1
   2864..2985    +  polyA_signal   SV40 poly(A) signal: SV40 polyadenylation signal
   3025..3160    +  rep_origin     SV40 ori: SV40 origin of replication
   3181..3199    -  promoter       T7 promoter: promoter for bacteriophage T7 RNA polymerase
   3207..3362    +  CDS            lacZα (fragment): LacZα fragment of β-galactosidase; lacZ fragment
   3367..3795    +  rep_origin     f1 ori (sequence partly withheld): f1 bacteriophage origin of replication; arrow indicates direction of (+) strand synthesis
   3848..3952    +  promoter       AmpR promoter: bla
   3953..4813    +  CDS            AmpR: β-lactamase; bla; confers resistance to ampicillin, carbenicillin, and related antibiotics
   4984..5572    +  rep_origin     ori: high-copy-number ColE1/pMB1/pBR322/pUC origin of replication
   5755..5847    +  CDS            lacI (fragment): lac repressor; lacI; The lac repressor binds to the lac operator to inhibit transcription in E. coli. This inhibition can be relieved by adding lactose or isopropyl-β-D-thiogalactopyranoside (IPTG).
   5860..5881    +  protein_bind   CAP binding site: CAP binding activates transcription in the presence of cAMP. E. coli catabolite activator protein
   5896..5926    +  promoter       lac promoter: promoter for the E. coli lac operon
   5934..5950    +  protein_bind   lac operator: The lac repressor binds to the lac operator to inhibit transcription in E. coli. This inhibition can be relieved by adding lactose or isopropyl-β-D-thiogalactopyranoside (IPTG). lac repressor encoded by lacI
   5995..6013    +  promoter       T3 promoter: promoter for bacteriophage T3 RNA polymerase
   6041..6267    +  promoter       RSV promoter: Rous sarcoma virus enhancer/promoter
   6268..6448    +  LTR            5' LTR (truncated): truncated 5' long terminal repeat (LTR) from HIV-1
   6495..6620    +  misc_feature   HIV-1 Ψ: packaging signal of human immunodeficiency virus type 1
   6604..6967    +  CDS            HIV-1 gag (fragment): gag protein from human immunodeficiency virus 1; gag
   7113..7346    +  misc_feature   RRE: The Rev response element (RRE) of HIV-1 allows for Rev-dependent mRNA export from the nucleus to the cytoplasm.
   7723..7749    +  CDS            Rev (fragment): human immunodeficiency virus 1 (HIV-1) Rev protein; rev; enhances nuclear export of unspliced and incompletely spliced viral mRNAs
   7753..7993    +  promoter       U6 promoter: RNA polymerase III promoter for human U6 snRNA
   8023..8098    +  misc_RNA       gRNA scaffold: guide RNA scaffold for the Streptococcus pyogenes CRISPR/Cas9 system
   8154..8271    +  misc_feature   cPPT/CTS: central polypurine tract and central termination sequence of HIV-1
>Addgene plasmid #75832 | MPP7 gRNA (BRDN0001145242) | addgene full sequence | sequence record 184654 | Addgene Assembled Sequence
CCCGGGTGCAAAGATGGATAAAGTTTTAAACAGAGAGGAATCTTTGCAGCTAATGGACCTTCTAGGTCTT
GAAAGGAGTGGGAATTGGCTCCGGTGCCCGTCAGTGGGCAGAGCGCACATCGCCCACAGTCCCCGAGAAG
TTGGGGGGAGGGGTCGGCAATTGATCCGGTGCCTAGAGAAGGTGGCGCGGGGTAAACTGGGAAAGTGATG
TCGTGTACTGGCTCCGCCTTTTTCCCGAGGGTGGGGGAGAACCGTATATAAGTGCAGTAGTCGCCGTGAA
CGTTCTTTTTCGCAACGGGTTTGCCGCCAGAACACAGGTAAGTGCCGTGTGTGGTTCCCGCGGGCCTGGC
CTCTTTACGGGTTATGGCCCTTGCGTGCCTTGAATTACTTCCACCTGGCTGCAGTACGTGATTCTTGATC
CCGAGCTTCGGGTTGGAAGTGGGTGGGAGAGTTCGAGGCCTTGCGCTTAAGGAGCCCCTTCGCCTCGTGC
TTGAGTTGAGGCCTGGCCTGGGCGCTGGGGCCGCCGCGTGCGAATCTGGTGGCACCTTCGCGCCTGTCTC
GCTGCTTTCGATAAGTCTCTAGCCATTTAAAATTTTTGATGACCTGCTGCGACGCTTTTTTTCTGGCAAG
ATAGTCTTGTAAATGCGGGCCAAGATCTGCACACTGGTATTTCGGTTTTTGGGGCCGCGGGCGGCGACGG
GGCCCGTGCGTCCCAGCGCACATGTTCGGCGAGGCGGGGCCTGCGAGCGCGGCCACCGAGAATCGGACGG
GGGTAGTCTCAAGCTGGCCGGCCTGCTCTGGTGCCTGGCCTCGCGCCGCCGTGTATCGCCCCGCCCTGGG
CGGCAAGGCTGGCCCGGTCGGCACCAGTTGCGTGAGCGGAAAGATGGCCGCTTCCCGGCCCTGCTGCAGG
GAGCTCAAAATGGAGGACGCGGCGCTCGGGAGAGCGGGCGGGTGAGTCACCCACACAAAGGAAAAGGGCC
TTTCCGTCCTCAGCCGTCGCTTCATGTGACTCCACGGAGTACCGGGCGCCGTCCAGGCACCTCGATTAGT
TCTCGAGCTTTTGGAGTACGTCGTCTTTAGGTTGGGGGGAGGGGTTTTATGCGATGGAGTTTCCCCACAC
TGAGTGGGTGGAGACTGAAGTTAGGCCAGCTTGGCACTTGATGTAATTCTCCTTGGAATTTGCCCTTTTT
GAGTTTGGATCTTGGTTCATTCTCAAGCCTCAGACAGTGGTTCAAAGTTTTTTTCTTCCATTTCAGGTGT
CGTGACGTACGGCCACCATGACCGAGTACAAGCCCACGGTGCGCCTCGCCACCCGCGACGACGTCCCCAG
GGCCGTACGCACCCTCGCCGCCGCGTTCGCCGACTACCCCGCCACGCGCCACACCGTCGATCCGGACCGC
CACATCGAGCGGGTCACCGAGCTGCAAGAACTCTTCCTCACGCGCGTCGGGCTCGACATCGGCAAGGTGT
GGGTCGCGGACGACGGCGCCGCCGTGGCGGTCTGGACCACGCCGGAGAGCGTCGAAGCGGGGGCGGTGTT
CGCCGAGATCGGCCCGCGCATGGCCGAGTTGAGCGGTTCCCGGCTGGCCGCGCAGCAACAGATGGAAGGC
CTCCTGGCGCCGCACCGGCCCAAGGAGCCCGCGTGGTTCCTGGCCACCGTCGGAGTCTCGCCCGACCACC
AGGGCAAGGGTCTGGGCAGCGCCGTCGTGCTCCCCGGAGTGGAGGCGGCCGAGCGCGCCGGGGTGCCCGC
CTTCCTGGAGACCTCCGCGCCCCGCAACCTCCCCTTCTACGAGCGGCTCGGCTTCACCGTCACCGCCGAC
GTCGAGGTGCCCGAAGGACCGCGCACCTGGTGCATGACCCGCAAGCCCGGTGCCTGAACGCGTTAAGTCG
ACAATCAACCTCTGGATTACAAAATTTGTGAAAGATTGACTGGTATTCTTAACTATGTTGCTCCTTTTAC
GCTATGTGGATACGCTGCTTTAATGCCTTTGTATCATGCTATTGCTTCCCGTATGGCTTTCATTTTCTCC
TCCTTGTATAAATCCTGGTTGCTGTCTCTTTATGAGGAGTTGTGGCCCGTTGTCAGGCAACGTGGCGTGG
TGTGCACTGTGTTTGCTGACGCAACCCCCACTGGTTGGGGCATTGCCACCACCTGTCAGCTCCTTTCCGG
GACTTTCGCTTTCCCCCTCCCTATTGCCACGGCGGAACTCATCGCCGCCTGCCTTGCCCGCTGCTGGACA
GGGGCTCGGCTGTTGGGCACTGACAATTCCGTGGTGTTGTCGGGGAAATCATCGTCCTTTCCTTGGCTGC
TCGCCTGTGTTGCCACCTGGATTCTGCGCGGGACGTCCTTCTGCTACGTCCCTTCGGCCCTCAATCCAGC
GGACCTTCCTTCCCGCGGCCTGCTGCCGGCTCTGCGGCCTCTTCCGCGTCTTCGCCTTCGCCCTCAGACG
AGTCGGATCTCCCTTTGGGCCGCCTCCCCGCGTCGACTTTAAGACCAATGACTTACAAGGCAGCTGTAGA
TCTTAGCCACTTTTTAAAAGAAAAGGGGGGACTGGAAGGGCTAATTCACTCCCAACGAAGACAAGATCTG
CTTTTTGCTTGTACTGGGTCTCTCTGGTTAGACCAGATCTGAGCCTGGGAGCTCTCTGGCTAACTAGGGA
ACCCACTGCTTAAGCCTCAATAAAGCTTGCCTTGAGTGCTTCAAGTAGTGTGTGCCCGTCTGTTGTGTGA
CTCTGGTAACTAGAGATCCCTCAGACCCTTTTAGTCAGTGTGGAAAATCTCTAGCAGTACGTATAGTAGT
TCATGTCATCTTATTATTCAGTATTTATAACTTGCAAAGAAATGAATATCAGAGAGTGAGAGGAACTTGT
TTATTGCAGCTTATAATGGTTACAAATAAAGCAATAGCATCACAAATTTCACAAATAAAGCATTTTTTTC
ACTGCATTCTAGTTGTGGTTTGTCCAAACTCATCAATGTATCTTATCATGTCTGGCTCTAGCTATCCCGC
CCCTAACTCCGCCCATCCCGCCCCTAACTCCGCCCAGTTCCGCCCATTCTCCGCCCCATGGCTGACTAAT
TTTTTTTATTTATGCAGAGGCCGAGGCCGCCTCGGCCTCTGAGCTATTCCAGAAGTAGTGAGGAGGCTTT
TTTGGAGGCCTAGGGACGTACCCAATTCGCCCTATAGTGAGTCGTATTACGCGCGCTCACTGGCCGTCGT
TTTACAACGTCGTGACTGGGAAAACCCTGGCGTTACCCAACTTAATCGCCTTGCAGCACATCCCCCTTTC
GCCAGCTGGCGTAATAGCGAAGAGGCCCGCACCGATCGCCCTTCCCAACAGTTGCGCAGCCTGAATGGCG
AATGGG
[124 nt withheld, positions 3367-3490]
C
[91 nt withheld, positions 3492-3582]
A
[49 nt withheld, positions 3584-3632]
CCTTTGACGTTGGAGTCCACGTTCTTT
[37 nt withheld, positions 3660-3696]
ACCCTATCTCGGTCTATTCTTTTGATTTATAAGGGATTTTGCCGATTTCGGCCTATTGGTTAAAAAATGA
GCTGATTTAACAAAAATTTAACGCGAATTTTAACAAAATATTAACGCTTACAATTTAGGTGGCACTTTTC
GGGGAAATGTGCGCGGAACCCCTATTTGTTTATTTTTCTAAATACATTCAAATATGTATCCGCTCATGAG
ACAATAACCCTGATAAATGCTTCAATAATATTGAAAAAGGAAGAGTATGAGTATTCAACATTTCCGTGTC
GCCCTTATTCCCTTTTTTGCGGCATTTTGCCTTCCTGTTTTTGCTCACCCAGAAACGCTGGTGAAAGTAA
AAGATGCTGAAGATCAGTTGGGTGCACGAGTGGGTTACATCGAACTGGATCTCAACAGCGGTAAGATCCT
TGAGAGTTTTCGCCCCGAAGAACGTTTTCCAATGATGAGCACTTTTAAAGTTCTGCTATGTGGCGCGGTA
TTATCCCGTATTGACGCCGGGCAAGAGCAACTCGGTCGCCGCATACACTATTCTCAGAATGACTTGGTTG
AGTACTCACCAGTCACAGAAAAGCATCTTACGGATGGCATGACAGTAAGAGAATTATGCAGTGCTGCCAT
AACCATGAGTGATAACACTGCGGCCAACTTACTTCTGACAACGATCGGAGGACCGAAGGAGCTAACCGCT
TTTTTGCACAACATGGGGGATCATGTAACTCGCCTTGATCGTTGGGAACCGGAGCTGAATGAAGCCATAC
CAAACGACGAGCGTGACACCACGATGCCTGTAGCAATGGCAACAACGTTGCGCAAACTATTAACTGGCGA
ACTACTTACTCTAGCTTCCCGGCAACAATTAATAGACTGGATGGAGGCGGATAAAGTTGCAGGACCACTT
CTGCGCTCGGCCCTTCCGGCTGGCTGGTTTATTGCTGATAAATCTGGAGCCGGTGAGCGTGGGTCTCGCG
GTATCATTGCAGCACTGGGGCCAGATGGTAAGCCCTCCCGTATCGTAGTTATCTACACGACGGGGAGTCA
GGCAACTATGGATGAACGAAATAGACAGATCGCTGAGATAGGTGCCTCACTGATTAAGCATTGGTAACTG
TCAGACCAAGTTTACTCATATATACTTTAGATTGATTTAAAACTTCATTTTTAATTTAAAAGGATCTAGG
TGAAGATCCTTTTTGATAATCTCATGACCAAAATCCCTTAACGTGAGTTTTCGTTCCACTGAGCGTCAGA
CCCCGTAGAAAAGATCAAAGGATCTTCTTGAGATCCTTTTTTTCTGCGCGTAATCTGCTGCTTGCAAACA
AAAAAACCACCGCTACCAGCGGTGGTTTGTTTGCCGGATCAAGAGCTACCAACTCTTTTTCCGAAGGTAA
CTGGCTTCAGCAGAGCGCAGATACCAAATACTGTTCTTCTAGTGTAGCCGTAGTTAGGCCACCACTTCAA
GAACTCTGTAGCACCGCCTACATACCTCGCTCTGCTAATCCTGTTACCAGTGGCTGCTGCCAGTGGCGAT
AAGTCGTGTCTTACCGGGTTGGACTCAAGACGATAGTTACCGGATAAGGCGCAGCGGTCGGGCTGAACGG
GGGGTTCGTGCACACAGCCCAGCTTGGAGCGAACGACCTACACCGAACTGAGATACCTACAGCGTGAGCT
ATGAGAAAGCGCCACGCTTCCCGAAGGGAGAAAGGCGGACAGGTATCCGGTAAGCGGCAGGGTCGGAACA
GGAGAGCGCACGAGGGAGCTTCCAGGGGGAAACGCCTGGTATCTTTATAGTCCTGTCGGGTTTCGCCACC
TCTGACTTGAGCGTCGATTTTTGTGATGCTCGTCAGGGGGGCGGAGCCTATGGAAAAACGCCAGCAACGC
GGCCTTTTTACGGTTCCTGGCCTTTTGCTGGCCTTTTGCTCACATGTTCTTTCCTGCGTTATCCCCTGAT
TCTGTGGATAACCGTATTACCGCCTTTGAGTGAGCTGATACCGCTCGCCGCAGCCGAACGACCGAGCGCA
GCGAGTCAGTGAGCGAGGAAGCGGAAGAGCGCCCAATACGCAAACCGCCTCTCCCCGCGCGTTGGCCGAT
TCATTAATGCAGCTGGCACGACAGGTTTCCCGACTGGAAAGCGGGCAGTGAGCGCAACGCAATTAATGTG
AGTTAGCTCACTCATTAGGCACCCCAGGCTTTACACTTTATGCTTCCGGCTCGTATGTTGTGTGGAATTG
TGAGCGGATAACAATTTCACACAGGAAACAGCTATGACCATGATTACGCCAAGCGCGCAATTAACCCTCA
CTAAAGGGAACAAAAGCTGGAGCTGCAAGCTTAATGTAGTCTTATGCAATACTCTTGTAGTCTTGCAACA
TGGTAACGATGAGTTAGCAACATGCCTTACAAGGAGAGAAAAAGCACCGTGCATGCCGATTGGTGGAAGT
AAGGTGGTACGATCGTGCCTTATTAGGAAGGCAACAGACGGGTCTGACATGGATTGGACGAACCACTGAA
TTGCCGCATTGCAGAGATATTGTATTTAAGTGCCTAGCTCGATACATAAACGGGTCTCTCTGGTTAGACC
AGATCTGAGCCTGGGAGCTCTCTGGCTAACTAGGGAACCCACTGCTTAAGCCTCAATAAAGCTTGCCTTG
AGTGCTTCAAGTAGTGTGTGCCCGTCTGTTGTGTGACTCTGGTAACTAGAGATCCCTCAGACCCTTTTAG
TCAGTGTGGAAAATCTCTAGCAGTGGCGCCCGAACAGGGACTTGAAAGCGAAAGGGAAACCAGAGGAGCT
CTCTCGACGCAGGACTCGGCTTGCTGAAGCGCGCACGGCAAGAGGCGAGGGGCGGCGACTGGTGAGTACG
CCAAAAATTTTGACTAGCGGAGGCTAGAAGGAGAGAGATGGGTGCGAGAGCGTCAGTATTAAGCGGGGGA
GAATTAGATCGCGATGGGAAAAAATTCGGTTAAGGCCAGGGGGAAAGAAAAAATATAAATTAAAACATAT
AGTATGGGCAAGCAGGGAGCTAGAACGATTCGCAGTTAATCCTGGCCTGTTAGAAACATCAGAAGGCTGT
AGACAAATACTGGGACAGCTACAACCATCCCTTCAGACAGGATCAGAAGAACTTAGATCATTATATAATA
CAGTAGCAACCCTCTATTGTGTGCATCAAAGGATAGAGATAAAAGACACCAAGGAAGCTTTAGACAAGAT
AGAGGAAGAGCAAAACAAAAGTAAGACCACCGCACAGCAAGCGGCCGCTGATCTTCAGACCTGGAGGAGG
AGATATGAGGGACAATTGGAGAAGTGAATTATATAAATATAAAGTAGTAAAAATTGAACCATTAGGAGTA
GCACCCACCAAGGCAAAGAGAAGAGTGGTGCAGAGAGAAAAAAGAGCAGTGGGAATAGGAGCTTTGTTCC
TTGGGTTCTTGGGAGCAGCAGGAAGCACTATGGGCGCAGCGTCAATGACGCTGACGGTACAGGCCAGACA
ATTATTGTCTGGTATAGTGCAGCAGCAGAACAATTTGCTGAGGGCTATTGAGGCGCAACAGCATCTGTTG
CAACTCACAGTCTGGGGCATCAAGCAGCTCCAGGCAAGAATCCTGGCTGTGGAAAGATACCTAAAGGATC
AACAGCTCCTGGGGATTTGGGGTTGCTCTGGAAAACTCATTTGCACCACTGCTGTGCCTTGGAATGCTAG
TTGGAGTAATAAATCTCTGGAACAGATTTGGAATCACACGACCTGGATGGAGTGGGACAGAGAAATTAAC
AATTACACAAGCTTAATACACTCCTTAATTGAAGAATCGCAAAACCAGCAAGAAAAGAATGAACAAGAAT
TATTGGAATTAGATAAATGGGCAAGTTTGTGGAATTGGTTTAACATAACAAATTGGCTGTGGTATATAAA
ATTATTCATAATGATAGTAGGAGGCTTGGTAGGTTTAAGAATAGTTTTTGCTGTACTTTCTATAGTGAAT
AGAGTTAGGCAGGGATATTCACCATTATCGTTTCAGACCCACCTCCCAACCCCGAGGGGACCCAGAGAGG
GCCTATTTCCCATGATTCCTTCATATTTGCATATACGATACAAGGCTGTTAGAGAGATAATTAGAATTAA
TTTGACTGTAAACACAAAGATATTAGTACAAAATACGTGACGTAGAAAGTAATAATTTCTTGGGTAGTTT
GCAGTTTTAAAATTATGTTTTAAAATGGACTATCATATGCTTACCGTAACTTGAAAGTATTTCGATTTCT
TGGCTTTATATATCTTGTGGAAAGGACGAAACACCGAGTCAACGGGATACCAGTGGGTTTTAGAGCTAGA
AATAGCAAGTTAAAATAAGGCTAGTCCGTTATCAACTTGAAAAAGTGGCACCGAGTCGGTGCTTTTTTAA
GCTTGGCGTAACTAGATCTTGAGACAAATGGCAGTATTCATCCACAATTTTAAAAGAAAAGGGGGGATTG
GGGGGTACAGTGCAGGGGAAAGAATAGTAGACATAATAGCAACAGACATACAAACTAAAGAATTACAAAA
ACAAATTACAAAAATTCAAAATTTTCGGGTTTATTACAGGGACAGCAGAGATCCACTTTGGCGCCGGCTC
GAGGGGG
