>Addgene plasmid #75832 | MPP7 gRNA (BRDN0001145242) | depositor partial sequence | sequence record 143292 | Target Sequence
AGTCAACGGGATACCAGTGG
