>Addgene plasmid #75832 | MPP7 gRNA (BRDN0001145242) | addgene partial sequence | sequence record 184653 | hU6-F
CGTGACGTAGAAAGTAATAATTTCTTGGGTAGTTTGCAGTTTTAAAATTATGTTTTAAAATGGACTATCA
TATGCTTACCGTAACTTGAAAGTATTTCGATTTCTTGGCTTTATATATCTTGTGGAAAGGACGAAACACC
GAGTCAACGGGATACCAGTGGGTTTTAGAGCTAGAAATAGCAAGTTAAAATAAGGCTAGTCCGTTATCAA
CTTGAAAAAGTGGCACCGAGTCGGTGCTTTTTTAAGCTTGGCGTAACTAGATCTTGAGACAAATGGCAGT
ATTCATCCACAATTTTAAAAGAAAAGGGGGGATTGGGGGGTACAGTGCAGGGGAAAGAATAGTAGACATA
ATAGCAACAGACATACAAACTAAAGAATTACAAAAACAAATTACAAAAATTCAAAATTTTCGGGTTTATT
ACAGGGACAGCAGAGATCCACTTTGGCGCCGGCTCGAGGGGGCCCGGGTGCAAAGATGGATAAAGTTTTA
AACAGAGAGGAATCTTTGCAGCTAATGGACCTTCTAGGTCTTGAAAGGAGTGGGAATTGGCTCCGGTGCC
CGTCAGTGGG
